LOCUS       Exported 8323 bp ds-DNA circular SYN 13-MAY-2021
DEFINITION  3rd generation lentiviral gRNA plasmid targeting human CMPK2.
ACCESSION   .
VERSION     .
KEYWORDS    CMPK2 gRNA (BRDN0001147027)
SOURCE      synthetic DNA construct
  ORGANISM  synthetic DNA construct
REFERENCE   1 (bases 1 to 8323)
  AUTHORS   Doench JG, Fusi N, Sullender M, Hegde M, Vaimberg EW, Donovan KF,
            Smith I, Tothova Z, Wilen C, Orchard R, Virgin HW, Listgarten J,
            Root DE
  TITLE     Optimized sgRNA design to maximize activity and minimize off-target
            effects of CRISPR-Cas9.
  JOURNAL   Nat Biotechnol. 2016 Jan 18. doi: 10.1038/nbt.3437.
  PUBMED    26780180
REFERENCE   2 (bases 1 to 8323)
  AUTHORS   .
  TITLE     Direct Submission
  JOURNAL   Exported May 13, 2021 from SnapGene Server 1.1.58
            http://www.snapgene.com
FEATURES             Location/Qualifiers
     source          1..8323
                     /organism="synthetic DNA construct"
                     /mol_type="other DNA"
     promoter        87..1265
                     /label=EF-1-alpha promoter
                     /note="strong constitutive promoter for human elongation
                     factor EF-1-alpha"
     intron          318..1256
                     /label=EF-1-alpha intron A
                     /note="intron upstream of the start codon of human
                     EF-1-alpha"
     primer_bind     1213..1233
                     /label=EF1a-F
                     /note="Human elongation factor-1a promoter, forward primer"
     CDS             1278..1877
                     /codon_start=1
                     /gene="pac from Streptomyces alboniger"
                     /product="puromycin N-acetyltransferase"
                     /label=PuroR
                     /note="confers resistance to puromycin"
                     /translation="MTEYKPTVRLATRDDVPRAVRTLAAAFADYPATRHTVDPDRHIER
                     VTELQELFLTRVGLDIGKVWVADDGAAVAVWTTPESVEAGAVFAEIGPRMAELSGSRLA
                     AQQQMEGLLAPHRPKEPAWFLATVGVSPDHQGKGLGSAVVLPGVEAAERAGVPAFLETS
                     APRNLPFYERLGFTVTADVEVPEGPRTWCMTRKPGA"
     primer_bind     complement(1278..1297)
                     /label=Puro-R
                     /note="Puromycin resistance gene, reverse primer. Also
                     called puro-variant-R"
     primer_bind     1774..1794
                     /label=Puro-F
                     /note="Puromycin resistance gene, forward primer"
     misc_feature    1893..2481
                     /label=WPRE
                     /note="woodchuck hepatitis virus posttranscriptional
                     regulatory element"
     primer_bind     complement(1946..1966)
                     /label=WPRE-R
                     /note="WPRE, reverse primer"
     CDS             complement(2364..2375)
                     /codon_start=1
                     /product="Factor Xa recognition and cleavage site"
                     /label=Factor Xa site
                     /translation="IEGR"
     LTR             2553..2786
                     /label=3' LTR (Delta-U3)
                     /note="self-inactivating 3' long terminal repeat (LTR) from
                     HIV-1"
     polyA_signal    2864..2985
                     /label=SV40 poly(A) signal
                     /note="SV40 polyadenylation signal"
     primer_bind     complement(2901..2920)
                     /label=SV40pA-R
                     /note="SV40 polyA, reverse primer"
     primer_bind     2955..2974
                     /label=EBV-rev
                     /note="SV40 polyA terminator, reverse primer"
     rep_origin      3025..3160
                     /label=SV40 ori
                     /note="SV40 origin of replication"
     primer_bind     3087..3106
                     /label=SV40pro-F
                     /note="SV40 promoter/origin, forward primer"
     primer_bind     complement(3180..3199)
                     /label=T7
                     /note="T7 promoter, forward primer"
     promoter        complement(3181..3199)
                     /label=T7 promoter
                     /note="promoter for bacteriophage T7 RNA polymerase"
     primer_bind     complement(3209..3226)
                     /label=M13 Forward
                     /note="In lacZ gene. Also called M13-F20 or M13 (-21)
                     Forward"
     primer_bind     complement(3209..3225)
                     /label=M13 fwd
                     /note="common sequencing primer, one of multiple similar
                     variants"
     primer_bind     complement(3218..3240)
                     /label=M13/pUC Forward
                     /note="In lacZ gene"
     rep_origin      3367..3822
                     /direction=RIGHT
                     /label=f1 ori
                     /note="f1 bacteriophage origin of replication; arrow
                     indicates direction of (+) strand synthesis"
     primer_bind     complement(3454..3473)
                     /label=F1ori-R
                     /note="F1 origin, reverse primer"
     primer_bind     3664..3685
                     /label=F1ori-F
                     /note="F1 origin, forward primer"
     promoter        3848..3952
                     /gene="bla"
                     /label=AmpR promoter
     CDS             3953..4813
                     /codon_start=1
                     /gene="bla"
                     /product="beta-lactamase"
                     /label=AmpR
                     /note="confers resistance to ampicillin, carbenicillin, and
                     related antibiotics"
                     /translation="MSIQHFRVALIPFFAAFCLPVFAHPETLVKVKDAEDQLGARVGYI
                     ELDLNSGKILESFRPEERFPMMSTFKVLLCGAVLSRIDAGQEQLGRRIHYSQNDLVEYS
                     PVTEKHLTDGMTVRELCSAAITMSDNTAANLLLTTIGGPKELTAFLHNMGDHVTRLDRW
                     EPELNEAIPNDERDTTMPVAMATTLRKLLTGELLTLASRQQLIDWMEADKVAGPLLRSA
                     LPAGWFIADKSGAGERGSRGIIAALGPDGKPSRIVVIYTTGSQATMDERNRQIAEIGAS
                     LIKHW"
     primer_bind     complement(4171..4190)
                     /label=Amp-R
                     /note="Ampicillin resistance gene, reverse primer"
     rep_origin      4984..5572
                     /direction=RIGHT
                     /label=ori
                     /note="high-copy-number ColE1/pMB1/pBR322/pUC origin of
                     replication"
     primer_bind     5473..5492
                     /label=pBR322ori-F
                     /note="pBR322 origin, forward primer"
     primer_bind     5726..5743
                     /label=L4440
                     /note="L4440 vector, forward primer"
     protein_bind    5860..5881
                     /label=CAP binding site
                     /bound_moiety="E. coli catabolite activator protein"
                     /note="CAP binding activates transcription in the presence
                     of cAMP."
     promoter        5896..5926
                     /label=lac promoter
                     /note="promoter for the E. coli lac operon"
     protein_bind    5934..5950
                     /label=lac operator
                     /bound_moiety="lac repressor encoded by lacI"
                     /note="The lac repressor binds to the lac operator to
                     inhibit transcription in E. coli. This inhibition can be
                     relieved by adding lactose or
                     isopropyl-beta-D-thiogalactopyranoside (IPTG)."
     primer_bind     5939..5961
                     /label=M13/pUC Reverse
                     /note="In lacZ gene"
     primer_bind     5958..5974
                     /label=M13 rev
                     /note="common sequencing primer, one of multiple similar
                     variants"
     primer_bind     5958..5974
                     /label=M13 Reverse
                     /note="In lacZ gene. Also called M13-rev"
     primer_bind     5993..6013
                     /label=T3
                     /note="T3 promoter, forward primer"
     promoter        5995..6013
                     /label=T3 promoter
                     /note="promoter for bacteriophage T3 RNA polymerase"
     promoter        6041..6267
                     /label=RSV promoter
                     /note="Rous sarcoma virus enhancer/promoter"
     LTR             6268..6448
                     /label=5' LTR (truncated)
                     /note="truncated 5' long terminal repeat (LTR) from HIV-1"
     misc_feature    6495..6620
                     /label=HIV-1 Psi
                     /note="packaging signal of human immunodeficiency virus
                     type 1"
     misc_feature    7113..7346
                     /label=RRE
                     /note="The Rev response element (RRE) of HIV-1 allows for
                     Rev-dependent mRNA export from the nucleus to the
                     cytoplasm."
     CDS             7531..7575
                     /codon_start=1
                     /product="antigenic peptide corresponding to amino acids
                     655 to 669 of the HIV envelope protein gp41 (Lutje Hulsik
                     et al., 2013)"
                     /label=gp41 peptide
                     /note="recognized by the 2H10 single-chain llama nanobody"
                     /translation="KNEQELLELDKWASL"
     promoter        7753..7993
                     /label=U6 promoter
                     /note="RNA polymerase III promoter for human U6 snRNA"
     primer_bind     7753..7773
                     /label=hU6-F
                     /note="Human U6 promoter, forward primer"
     primer_bind     7924..7943
                     /label=LKO.1 5'
                     /note="Human U6 promoter, forward primer"
     misc_RNA        8023..8098
                     /label=gRNA scaffold
                     /note="guide RNA scaffold for the Streptococcus pyogenes
                     CRISPR/Cas9 system"
     misc_feature    8154..8271
                     /label=cPPT/CTS
                     /note="central polypurine tract and central termination
                     sequence of HIV-1"
ORIGIN
        1 cccgggtgca aagatggata aagttttaaa cagagaggaa tctttgcagc taatggacct
       61 tctaggtctt gaaaggagtg ggaattggct ccggtgcccg tcagtgggca gagcgcacat
      121 cgcccacagt ccccgagaag ttggggggag gggtcggcaa ttgatccggt gcctagagaa
      181 ggtggcgcgg ggtaaactgg gaaagtgatg tcgtgtactg gctccgcctt tttcccgagg
      241 gtgggggaga accgtatata agtgcagtag tcgccgtgaa cgttcttttt cgcaacgggt
      301 ttgccgccag aacacaggta agtgccgtgt gtggttcccg cgggcctggc ctctttacgg
      361 gttatggccc ttgcgtgcct tgaattactt ccacctggct gcagtacgtg attcttgatc
      421 ccgagcttcg ggttggaagt gggtgggaga gttcgaggcc ttgcgcttaa ggagcccctt
      481 cgcctcgtgc ttgagttgag gcctggcctg ggcgctgggg ccgccgcgtg cgaatctggt
      541 ggcaccttcg cgcctgtctc gctgctttcg ataagtctct agccatttaa aatttttgat
      601 gacctgctgc gacgcttttt ttctggcaag atagtcttgt aaatgcgggc caagatctgc
      661 acactggtat ttcggttttt ggggccgcgg gcggcgacgg ggcccgtgcg tcccagcgca
      721 catgttcggc gaggcggggc ctgcgagcgc ggccaccgag aatcggacgg gggtagtctc
      781 aagctggccg gcctgctctg gtgcctggcc tcgcgccgcc gtgtatcgcc ccgccctggg
      841 cggcaaggct ggcccggtcg gcaccagttg cgtgagcgga aagatggccg cttcccggcc
      901 ctgctgcagg gagctcaaaa tggaggacgc ggcgctcggg agagcgggcg ggtgagtcac
      961 ccacacaaag gaaaagggcc tttccgtcct cagccgtcgc ttcatgtgac tccacggagt
     1021 accgggcgcc gtccaggcac ctcgattagt tctcgagctt ttggagtacg tcgtctttag
     1081 gttgggggga ggggttttat gcgatggagt ttccccacac tgagtgggtg gagactgaag
     1141 ttaggccagc ttggcacttg atgtaattct ccttggaatt tgcccttttt gagtttggat
     1201 cttggttcat tctcaagcct cagacagtgg ttcaaagttt ttttcttcca tttcaggtgt
     1261 cgtgacgtac ggccaccatg accgagtaca agcccacggt gcgcctcgcc acccgcgacg
     1321 acgtccccag ggccgtacgc accctcgccg ccgcgttcgc cgactacccc gccacgcgcc
     1381 acaccgtcga tccggaccgc cacatcgagc gggtcaccga gctgcaagaa ctcttcctca
     1441 cgcgcgtcgg gctcgacatc ggcaaggtgt gggtcgcgga cgacggcgcc gccgtggcgg
     1501 tctggaccac gccggagagc gtcgaagcgg gggcggtgtt cgccgagatc ggcccgcgca
     1561 tggccgagtt gagcggttcc cggctggccg cgcagcaaca gatggaaggc ctcctggcgc
     1621 cgcaccggcc caaggagccc gcgtggttcc tggccaccgt cggagtctcg cccgaccacc
     1681 agggcaaggg tctgggcagc gccgtcgtgc tccccggagt ggaggcggcc gagcgcgccg
     1741 gggtgcccgc cttcctggag acctccgcgc cccgcaacct ccccttctac gagcggctcg
     1801 gcttcaccgt caccgccgac gtcgaggtgc ccgaaggacc gcgcacctgg tgcatgaccc
     1861 gcaagcccgg tgcctgaacg cgttaagtcg acaatcaacc tctggattac aaaatttgtg
     1921 aaagattgac tggtattctt aactatgttg ctccttttac gctatgtgga tacgctgctt
     1981 taatgccttt gtatcatgct attgcttccc gtatggcttt cattttctcc tccttgtata
     2041 aatcctggtt gctgtctctt tatgaggagt tgtggcccgt tgtcaggcaa cgtggcgtgg
     2101 tgtgcactgt gtttgctgac gcaaccccca ctggttgggg cattgccacc acctgtcagc
     2161 tcctttccgg gactttcgct ttccccctcc ctattgccac ggcggaactc atcgccgcct
     2221 gccttgcccg ctgctggaca ggggctcggc tgttgggcac tgacaattcc gtggtgttgt
     2281 cggggaaatc atcgtccttt ccttggctgc tcgcctgtgt tgccacctgg attctgcgcg
     2341 ggacgtcctt ctgctacgtc ccttcggccc tcaatccagc ggaccttcct tcccgcggcc
     2401 tgctgccggc tctgcggcct cttccgcgtc ttcgccttcg ccctcagacg agtcggatct
     2461 ccctttgggc cgcctccccg cgtcgacttt aagaccaatg acttacaagg cagctgtaga
     2521 tcttagccac tttttaaaag aaaagggggg actggaaggg ctaattcact cccaacgaag
     2581 acaagatctg ctttttgctt gtactgggtc tctctggtta gaccagatct gagcctggga
     2641 gctctctggc taactaggga acccactgct taagcctcaa taaagcttgc cttgagtgct
     2701 tcaagtagtg tgtgcccgtc tgttgtgtga ctctggtaac tagagatccc tcagaccctt
     2761 ttagtcagtg tggaaaatct ctagcagtac gtatagtagt tcatgtcatc ttattattca
     2821 gtatttataa cttgcaaaga aatgaatatc agagagtgag aggaacttgt ttattgcagc
     2881 ttataatggt tacaaataaa gcaatagcat cacaaatttc acaaataaag catttttttc
     2941 actgcattct agttgtggtt tgtccaaact catcaatgta tcttatcatg tctggctcta
     3001 gctatcccgc ccctaactcc gcccatcccg cccctaactc cgcccagttc cgcccattct
     3061 ccgccccatg gctgactaat tttttttatt tatgcagagg ccgaggccgc ctcggcctct
     3121 gagctattcc agaagtagtg aggaggcttt tttggaggcc tagggacgta cccaattcgc
     3181 cctatagtga gtcgtattac gcgcgctcac tggccgtcgt tttacaacgt cgtgactggg
     3241 aaaaccctgg cgttacccaa cttaatcgcc ttgcagcaca tccccctttc gccagctggc
     3301 gtaatagcga agaggcccgc accgatcgcc cttcccaaca gttgcgcagc ctgaatggcg
     3361 aatgggnnnn nnnnnnnnnn nnnnnnnnnn nnnnnnnnnn nnnnnnnnnn nnnnnnnnnn
     3421 nnnnnnnnnn nnnnnnnnnn nnnnnnnnnn nnnnnnnnnn nnnnnnnnnn nnnnnnnnnn
     3481 nnnnnnnnnn cnnnnnnnnn nnnnnnnnnn nnnnnnnnnn nnnnnnnnnn nnnnnnnnnn
     3541 nnnnnnnnnn nnnnnnnnnn nnnnnnnnnn nnnnnnnnnn nnannnnnnn nnnnnnnnnn
     3601 nnnnnnnnnn nnnnnnnnnn nnnnnnnnnn nncctttgac gttggagtcc acgttcttta
     3661 atagtggact cttgttccaa actggaacaa cactcaaccc tatctcggtc tattcttttg
     3721 atttataagg gattttgccg atttcggcct attggttaaa aaatgagctg atttaacaaa
     3781 aatttaacgc gaattttaac aaaatattaa cgcttacaat ttaggtggca cttttcgggg
     3841 aaatgtgcgc ggaaccccta tttgtttatt tttctaaata cattcaaata tgtatccgct
     3901 catgagacaa taaccctgat aaatgcttca ataatattga aaaaggaaga gtatgagtat
     3961 tcaacatttc cgtgtcgccc ttattccctt ttttgcggca ttttgccttc ctgtttttgc
     4021 tcacccagaa acgctggtga aagtaaaaga tgctgaagat cagttgggtg cacgagtggg
     4081 ttacatcgaa ctggatctca acagcggtaa gatccttgag agttttcgcc ccgaagaacg
     4141 ttttccaatg atgagcactt ttaaagttct gctatgtggc gcggtattat cccgtattga
     4201 cgccgggcaa gagcaactcg gtcgccgcat acactattct cagaatgact tggttgagta
     4261 ctcaccagtc acagaaaagc atcttacgga tggcatgaca gtaagagaat tatgcagtgc
     4321 tgccataacc atgagtgata acactgcggc caacttactt ctgacaacga tcggaggacc
     4381 gaaggagcta accgcttttt tgcacaacat gggggatcat gtaactcgcc ttgatcgttg
     4441 ggaaccggag ctgaatgaag ccataccaaa cgacgagcgt gacaccacga tgcctgtagc
     4501 aatggcaaca acgttgcgca aactattaac tggcgaacta cttactctag cttcccggca
     4561 acaattaata gactggatgg aggcggataa agttgcagga ccacttctgc gctcggccct
     4621 tccggctggc tggtttattg ctgataaatc tggagccggt gagcgtgggt ctcgcggtat
     4681 cattgcagca ctggggccag atggtaagcc ctcccgtatc gtagttatct acacgacggg
     4741 gagtcaggca actatggatg aacgaaatag acagatcgct gagataggtg cctcactgat
     4801 taagcattgg taactgtcag accaagttta ctcatatata ctttagattg atttaaaact
     4861 tcatttttaa tttaaaagga tctaggtgaa gatccttttt gataatctca tgaccaaaat
     4921 cccttaacgt gagttttcgt tccactgagc gtcagacccc gtagaaaaga tcaaaggatc
     4981 ttcttgagat cctttttttc tgcgcgtaat ctgctgcttg caaacaaaaa aaccaccgct
     5041 accagcggtg gtttgtttgc cggatcaaga gctaccaact ctttttccga aggtaactgg
     5101 cttcagcaga gcgcagatac caaatactgt tcttctagtg tagccgtagt taggccacca
     5161 cttcaagaac tctgtagcac cgcctacata cctcgctctg ctaatcctgt taccagtggc
     5221 tgctgccagt ggcgataagt cgtgtcttac cgggttggac tcaagacgat agttaccgga
     5281 taaggcgcag cggtcgggct gaacgggggg ttcgtgcaca cagcccagct tggagcgaac
     5341 gacctacacc gaactgagat acctacagcg tgagctatga gaaagcgcca cgcttcccga
     5401 agggagaaag gcggacaggt atccggtaag cggcagggtc ggaacaggag agcgcacgag
     5461 ggagcttcca gggggaaacg cctggtatct ttatagtcct gtcgggtttc gccacctctg
     5521 acttgagcgt cgatttttgt gatgctcgtc aggggggcgg agcctatgga aaaacgccag
     5581 caacgcggcc tttttacggt tcctggcctt ttgctggcct tttgctcaca tgttctttcc
     5641 tgcgttatcc cctgattctg tggataaccg tattaccgcc tttgagtgag ctgataccgc
     5701 tcgccgcagc cgaacgaccg agcgcagcga gtcagtgagc gaggaagcgg aagagcgccc
     5761 aatacgcaaa ccgcctctcc ccgcgcgttg gccgattcat taatgcagct ggcacgacag
     5821 gtttcccgac tggaaagcgg gcagtgagcg caacgcaatt aatgtgagtt agctcactca
     5881 ttaggcaccc caggctttac actttatgct tccggctcgt atgttgtgtg gaattgtgag
     5941 cggataacaa tttcacacag gaaacagcta tgaccatgat tacgccaagc gcgcaattaa
     6001 ccctcactaa agggaacaaa agctggagct gcaagcttaa tgtagtctta tgcaatactc
     6061 ttgtagtctt gcaacatggt aacgatgagt tagcaacatg ccttacaagg agagaaaaag
     6121 caccgtgcat gccgattggt ggaagtaagg tggtacgatc gtgccttatt aggaaggcaa
     6181 cagacgggtc tgacatggat tggacgaacc actgaattgc cgcattgcag agatattgta
     6241 tttaagtgcc tagctcgata cataaacggg tctctctggt tagaccagat ctgagcctgg
     6301 gagctctctg gctaactagg gaacccactg cttaagcctc aataaagctt gccttgagtg
     6361 cttcaagtag tgtgtgcccg tctgttgtgt gactctggta actagagatc cctcagaccc
     6421 ttttagtcag tgtggaaaat ctctagcagt ggcgcccgaa cagggacttg aaagcgaaag
     6481 ggaaaccaga ggagctctct cgacgcagga ctcggcttgc tgaagcgcgc acggcaagag
     6541 gcgaggggcg gcgactggtg agtacgccaa aaattttgac tagcggaggc tagaaggaga
     6601 gagatgggtg cgagagcgtc agtattaagc gggggagaat tagatcgcga tgggaaaaaa
     6661 ttcggttaag gccaggggga aagaaaaaat ataaattaaa acatatagta tgggcaagca
     6721 gggagctaga acgattcgca gttaatcctg gcctgttaga aacatcagaa ggctgtagac
     6781 aaatactggg acagctacaa ccatcccttc agacaggatc agaagaactt agatcattat
     6841 ataatacagt agcaaccctc tattgtgtgc atcaaaggat agagataaaa gacaccaagg
     6901 aagctttaga caagatagag gaagagcaaa acaaaagtaa gaccaccgca cagcaagcgg
     6961 ccgctgatct tcagacctgg aggaggagat atgagggaca attggagaag tgaattatat
     7021 aaatataaag tagtaaaaat tgaaccatta ggagtagcac ccaccaaggc aaagagaaga
     7081 gtggtgcaga gagaaaaaag agcagtggga ataggagctt tgttccttgg gttcttggga
     7141 gcagcaggaa gcactatggg cgcagcgtca atgacgctga cggtacaggc cagacaatta
     7201 ttgtctggta tagtgcagca gcagaacaat ttgctgaggg ctattgaggc gcaacagcat
     7261 ctgttgcaac tcacagtctg gggcatcaag cagctccagg caagaatcct ggctgtggaa
     7321 agatacctaa aggatcaaca gctcctgggg atttggggtt gctctggaaa actcatttgc
     7381 accactgctg tgccttggaa tgctagttgg agtaataaat ctctggaaca gatttggaat
     7441 cacacgacct ggatggagtg ggacagagaa attaacaatt acacaagctt aatacactcc
     7501 ttaattgaag aatcgcaaaa ccagcaagaa aagaatgaac aagaattatt ggaattagat
     7561 aaatgggcaa gtttgtggaa ttggtttaac ataacaaatt ggctgtggta tataaaatta
     7621 ttcataatga tagtaggagg cttggtaggt ttaagaatag tttttgctgt actttctata
     7681 gtgaatagag ttaggcaggg atattcacca ttatcgtttc agacccacct cccaaccccg
     7741 aggggaccca gagagggcct atttcccatg attccttcat atttgcatat acgatacaag
     7801 gctgttagag agataattag aattaatttg actgtaaaca caaagatatt agtacaaaat
     7861 acgtgacgta gaaagtaata atttcttggg tagtttgcag ttttaaaatt atgttttaaa
     7921 atggactatc atatgcttac cgtaacttga aagtatttcg atttcttggc tttatatatc
     7981 ttgtggaaag gacgaaacac cggaggcacc acgcccgcac ttgttttaga gctagaaata
     8041 gcaagttaaa ataaggctag tccgttatca acttgaaaaa gtggcaccga gtcggtgctt
     8101 ttttaagctt ggcgtaacta gatcttgaga caaatggcag tattcatcca caattttaaa
     8161 agaaaagggg ggattggggg gtacagtgca ggggaaagaa tagtagacat aatagcaaca
     8221 gacatacaaa ctaaagaatt acaaaaacaa attacaaaaa ttcaaaattt tcgggtttat
     8281 tacagggaca gcagagatcc actttggcgc cggctcgagg ggg
//
