[The description below was written by a language model from this plasmid's Addgene catalogue record and the feature table of its GenBank file.]
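Description:
CMPK2 gRNA (BRDN0001147027) is a third-generation lentiviral CRISPR guide plasmid built on the lentiGuide-Puro backbone, carrying a single guide RNA directed against human CMPK2 (also known as TMPK2, TYKi or UMP-CMPK2). The 8.3 kb circular construct is propagated in E. coli through a high-copy ColE1/pUC-type origin with ampicillin selection from the bla gene. It also retains an f1 origin, an SV40 origin, and lac, T7 and T3 promoter remnants from the parental cloning vector.

The lentiviral transfer cassette starts with an RSV promoter fused to a truncated HIV-1 5' LTR, which makes genomic RNA production Tat-independent. It is followed by the Psi packaging signal and the RRE for Rev-dependent nuclear export. A human U6 RNA polymerase III promoter drives the CMPK2-specific spacer joined to the Streptococcus pyogenes Cas9 guide scaffold, and a cPPT/CTS element lies just downstream to aid nuclear import of the reverse-transcribed genome. A separate EF-1-alpha promoter, including its first intron, expresses puromycin N-acetyltransferase so that transduced mammalian cells can be selected with puromycin. A WPRE enhances expression of this transcript. The cassette ends in a U3-deleted, self-inactivating 3' LTR, with an SV40 polyadenylation signal just beyond it.

The plasmid does not encode Cas9, so it is meant to be used with a separate Cas9 vector or in cells that already express the nuclease. The guide was designed against several CMPK2 reference transcripts and belongs to a human kinome gRNA collection, which supports its use for CMPK2 knockout studies.
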