Addgene plasmid #75806: CMPK2 gRNA (BRDN0001147027)
Purpose: 3rd generation lentiviral gRNA plasmid targeting human CMPK2
Depositing lab: John Doench & David Root. Depositing organization: Broad Institute. Publication: Optimized sgRNA design to maximize activity and minimize off-target effects of CRISPR-Cas9. Doench JG, Fusi N, Sullender M, Hegde M, Vaimberg EW, Donovan KF, Smith I, Tothova Z, Wilen C, Orchard R, Virgin HW, Listgarten J, Root DE. Nat Biotechnol. 2016 Jan 18. doi: 10.1038/nbt.3437. PubMed 26780180.
Backbone
  Vector backbone: lentiGuide-Puro
  Backbone manufacturer: Zhang Lab (Addgene plasmid # 52963)
  Vector type: Mammalian Expression, Lentiviral, CRISPR
  Selectable markers: Puromycin
Growth in bacteria
  Bacterial resistance: Ampicillin, 100 μg/mL
  Growth temperature: 37°C
  Growth strain: DH5alpha
  Copy number: High Copy
Gene/Insert
  Gene/Insert name: CMPK2 (alt names: CMPK2; NM_001256477.1)
  gRNA/shRNA sequence: GAGGCACCACGCCCGCACTT
  Species: H. sapiens (human)
  Entrez Gene: CMPK2 (a.k.a. NDK, TMPK2, TYKi, UMP-CMPK2)
  Promoter: hU6
  Cloning method: Unknown
  Sequencing primers: 5′ U6-F; 3′ pS2-R
Terms and licenses: Academic/Nonprofit Terms; Industry Terms: Not Available to Industry
Depositor comments: The gRNA was designed to target the following Genbank reference sequence(s): NM_001256477.1,NM_001256478.1,NM_207315.3. Note that this plasmid does NOT contain Cas9. It should be used in conjunction with lentiCas9-Blast (Addgene #52962) or otherwise with cell lines already expressing Cas9. Browse the full kinome gRNA library at http://www.addgene.org/pooled-library/broadgpp-human-kinome/ or visit http://www.broadinstitute.org/rnai/public/ for detailed protocols and information.
How to cite: CMPK2 gRNA (BRDN0001147027) was a gift from John Doench & David Root (Addgene plasmid # 75806 ; http://n2t.net/addgene:75806 ; RRID:Addgene_75806)
