>Addgene plasmid #75806 | CMPK2 gRNA (BRDN0001147027) | depositor partial sequence | sequence record 143266 | Target Sequence
GAGGCACCACGCCCGCACTT
