>Addgene plasmid #75806 | CMPK2 gRNA (BRDN0001147027) | addgene partial sequence | sequence record 184603 | hU6-F
ACGTGACGTAGAAAGTAATAATTTCTTGGGTAGTTTGCAGTTTTAAAATTATGTTTTAAAATGGACTATC
ATATGCTTACCGTAACTTGAAAGTATTTCGATTTCTTGGCTTTATATATCTTGTGGAAAGGACGAAACAC
CGGAGGCACCACGCCCGCACTTGTTTTAGAGCTAGAAATAGCAAGTTAAAATAAGGCTAGTCCGTTATCA
ACTTGAAAAAGTGGCACCGAGTCGGTGCTTTTTTAAGCTTGGCGTAACTAGATCTTGAGACAAATGGCAG
TATTCATCCACAATTTTAAAAGAAAAGGGGGGATTGGGGGGTACAGTGCAGGGGAAAGAATAGTAGACAT
AATAGCAACAGACATACAAACTAAAGAATTACAAAAACAAATTACAAAAATTCAAAATTTTCGGGTTTAT
TACAGGGACAGCAGAGATCCACTTTGGCGCCGGCTCGAGGGGGCCCGGGTGCAAAGATGGATAAAGTTTT
AAACAGAGAGGAATCTTTGCAGCTAATGGACCTTCTAGGTCTTGAAAGGAGTNNNATTGGCTCCGGTGCC
CGTCAGTGGG
